LOCUS       Exported 8858 bp ds-DNA circular SYN 12-MAY-2021
DEFINITION  For LIC cloning with N-terminal V5 tag.
ACCESSION   .
VERSION     .
KEYWORDS    pLV-EF1a-V5-LIC
SOURCE      synthetic DNA construct
  ORGANISM  synthetic DNA construct
REFERENCE   1 (bases 1 to 8858)
  TITLE     Gerace lab plasmids
  JOURNAL   Unpublished
REFERENCE   2 (bases 1 to 8858)
  AUTHORS   .
  TITLE     Direct Submission
  JOURNAL   Exported May 12, 2021 from SnapGene Server 1.1.58
            http://www.snapgene.com
FEATURES             Location/Qualifiers
     source          1..8858
                     /organism="synthetic DNA construct"
                     /mol_type="other DNA"
     LTR             1..634
                     /label=3' LTR
                     /note="3' long terminal repeat (LTR) from HIV-1"
     misc_feature    681..806
                     /label=HIV-1 Psi
                     /note="packaging signal of human immunodeficiency virus
                     type 1"
     misc_feature    1303..1536
                     /label=RRE
                     /note="The Rev response element (RRE) of HIV-1 allows for
                     Rev-dependent mRNA export from the nucleus to the
                     cytoplasm."
     CDS             1721..1765
                     /codon_start=1
                     /product="antigenic peptide corresponding to amino acids
                     655 to 669 of the HIV envelope protein gp41 (Lutje Hulsik
                     et al., 2013)"
                     /label=gp41 peptide
                     /note="recognized by the 2H10 single-chain llama nanobody"
                     /translation="KNEQELLELDKWASL"
     misc_feature    2028..2143
                     /label=cPPT/CTS
                     /note="central polypurine tract and central termination
                     sequence of HIV-1 (lacking the first T)"
     promoter        2221..2432
                     /label=EF-1-alpha core promoter
                     /note="core promoter for human elongation factor
                     EF-1-alpha"
     intron          2433..3371
                     /label=EF-1-alpha intron A
                     /note="intron upstream of the start codon of human
                     EF-1-alpha"
     primer_bind     3328..3348
                     /label=EF1a-F
                     /note="Human elongation factor-1a promoter, forward primer"
     regulatory      3387..3396
                     /regulatory_class="other"
                     /note="vertebrate consensus sequence for strong initiation
                     of translation (Kozak, 1987)"
     CDS             3396..3437
                     /codon_start=1
                     /product="epitope tag from simian virus 5"
                     /label=V5 tag
                     /translation="GKPIPNPLLGLDST"
     primer_bind     complement(3749..3766)
                     /label=IRES reverse
                     /note="IRES internal ribosome entry site, reverse primer.
                     Also called pCDH-rev"
     primer_bind     3976..3995
                     /label=IRES-F
                     /note="IRES internal ribosome entry site, forward primer"
     CDS             4157..4756
                     /codon_start=1
                     /gene="pac from Streptomyces alboniger"
                     /product="puromycin N-acetyltransferase"
                     /label=PuroR
                     /note="confers resistance to puromycin"
                     /translation="MTEYKPTVRLATRDDVPRAVRTLAAAFADYPATRHTVDPDRHIER
                     VTELQELFLTRVGLDIGKVWVADDGAAVAVWTTPESVEAGAVFAEIGPRMAELSGSRLA
                     AQQQMEGLLAPHRPKEPAWFLATVGVSPDHQGKGLGSAVVLPGVEAAERAGVPAFLETS
                     APRNLPFYERLGFTVTADVEVPEGPRTWCMTRKPGA"
     primer_bind     complement(4157..4176)
                     /label=Puro-R
                     /note="Puromycin resistance gene, reverse primer. Also
                     called puro-variant-R"
     primer_bind     4653..4673
                     /label=Puro-F
                     /note="Puromycin resistance gene, forward primer"
     misc_feature    4780..5368
                     /label=WPRE
                     /note="woodchuck hepatitis virus posttranscriptional
                     regulatory element"
     primer_bind     complement(4833..4853)
                     /label=WPRE-R
                     /note="WPRE, reverse primer"
     CDS             complement(5251..5262)
                     /codon_start=1
                     /product="Factor Xa recognition and cleavage site"
                     /label=Factor Xa site
                     /translation="IEGR"
     LTR             5576..6209
                     /label=3' LTR
                     /note="3' long terminal repeat (LTR) from HIV-1"
     primer_bind     complement(6338..6354)
                     /label=M13 rev
                     /note="common sequencing primer, one of multiple similar
                     variants"
     primer_bind     complement(6338..6354)
                     /label=M13 Reverse
                     /note="In lacZ gene. Also called M13-rev"
     primer_bind     complement(6351..6373)
                     /label=M13/pUC Reverse
                     /note="In lacZ gene"
     protein_bind    6362..6378
                     /label=lac operator
                     /bound_moiety="lac repressor encoded by lacI"
                     /note="The lac repressor binds to the lac operator to
                     inhibit transcription in E. coli. This inhibition can be
                     relieved by adding lactose or
                     isopropyl-beta-D-thiogalactopyranoside (IPTG)."
     promoter        complement(6386..6416)
                     /label=lac promoter
                     /note="promoter for the E. coli lac operon"
     protein_bind    6431..6452
                     /label=CAP binding site
                     /bound_moiety="E. coli catabolite activator protein"
                     /note="CAP binding activates transcription in the presence
                     of cAMP."
     primer_bind     complement(6569..6586)
                     /label=L4440
                     /note="L4440 vector, forward primer"
     rep_origin      complement(6740..7325)
                     /direction=LEFT
                     /label=ori
                     /note="high-copy-number ColE1/pMB1/pBR322/pUC origin of
                     replication"
     primer_bind     complement(6820..6839)
                     /label=pBR322ori-F
                     /note="pBR322 origin, forward primer"
     CDS             complement(7496..8356)
                     /codon_start=1
                     /gene="bla"
                     /product="beta-lactamase"
                     /label=AmpR
                     /note="confers resistance to ampicillin, carbenicillin, and
                     related antibiotics"
                     /translation="MSIQHFRVALIPFFAAFCLPVFAHPETLVKVKDAEDQLGARVGYI
                     ELDLNSGKILESFRPEERFPMMSTFKVLLCGAVLSRIDAGQEQLGRRIHYSQNDLVEYS
                     PVTEKHLTDGMTVRELCSAAITMSDNTAANLLLTTIGGPKELTAFLHNMGDHVTRLDRW
                     EPELNEAIPNDERDTTMPVAMATTLRKLLTGELLTLASRQQLIDWMEADKVAGPLLRSA
                     LPAGWFIADKSGAGERGSRGIIAALGPDGKPSRIVVIYTTGSQATMDERNRQIAEIGAS
                     LIKHW"
     primer_bind     8119..8138
                     /label=Amp-R
                     /note="Ampicillin resistance gene, reverse primer"
     promoter        complement(8357..8461)
                     /gene="bla"
                     /label=AmpR promoter
     polyA_signal    8509..8643
                     /label=SV40 poly(A) signal
                     /note="SV40 polyadenylation signal"
     primer_bind     complement(8546..8565)
                     /label=SV40pA-R
                     /note="SV40 polyA, reverse primer"
     primer_bind     8600..8619
                     /label=EBV-rev
                     /note="SV40 polyA terminator, reverse primer"
ORIGIN
        1 tggaagggct aattcactcc caaagaagac aagatatcct tgatctgtgg atctaccaca
       61 cacaaggcta cttccctgat tagcagaact acacaccagg gccaggggtc agatatccac
      121 tgacctttgg atggtgctac aagctagtac cagttgagcc agataaggta gaagaggcca
      181 ataaaggaga gaacaccagc ttgttacacc ctgtgagcct gcatgggatg gatgacccgg
      241 agagagaagt gttagagtgg aggtttgaca gccgcctagc atttcatcac gtggcccgag
      301 agctgcatcc ggagtacttc aagaactgct gatatcgagc ttgctacaag ggactttccg
      361 ctggggactt tccagggagg cgtggcctgg gcgggactgg ggagtggcga gccctcagat
      421 cctgcatata agcagctgct ttttgcctgt actgggtctc tctggttaga ccagatctga
      481 gcctgggagc tctctggcta actagggaac ccactgctta agcctcaata aagcttgcct
      541 tgagtgcttc aagtagtgtg tgcccgtctg ttgtgtgact ctggtaacta gagatccctc
      601 agaccctttt agtcagtgtg gaaaatctct agcagtggcg cccgaacagg gacttgaaag
      661 cgaaagggaa accagaggag ctctctcgac gcaggactcg gcttgctgaa gcgcgcacgg
      721 caagaggcga ggggcggcga ctggtgagta cgccaaaaat tttgactagc ggaggctaga
      781 aggagagaga tgggtgcgag agcgtcagta ttaagcgggg gagaattaga tcgcgatggg
      841 aaaaaattcg gttaaggcca gggggaaaga aaaaatataa attaaaacat atagtatggg
      901 caagcaggga gctagaacga ttcgcagtta atcctggcct gttagaaaca tcagaaggct
      961 gtagacaaat actgggacag ctacaaccat cccttcagac aggatcagaa gaacttagat
     1021 cattatataa tacagtagca accctctatt gtgtgcatca aaggatagag ataaaagaca
     1081 ccaaggaagc tttagacaag atagaggaag agcaaaacaa aagtaagacc accgcacagc
     1141 aagcggccgg ccgctgatct tcagacctgg aggaggagat atgagggaca attggagaag
     1201 tgaattatat aaatataaag tagtaaaaat tgaaccatta ggagtagcac ccaccaaggc
     1261 aaagagaaga gtggtgcaga gagaaaaaag agcagtggga ataggagctt tgttccttgg
     1321 gttcttggga gcagcaggaa gcactatggg cgcagcgtca atgacgctga cggtacaggc
     1381 cagacaatta ttgtctggta tagtgcagca gcagaacaat ttgctgaggg ctattgaggc
     1441 gcaacagcat ctgttgcaac tcacagtctg gggcatcaag cagctccagg caagaatcct
     1501 ggctgtggaa agatacctaa aggatcaaca gctcctgggg atttggggtt gctctggaaa
     1561 actcatttgc accactgctg tgccttggaa tgctagttgg agtaataaat ctctggaaca
     1621 gatttggaat cacacgacct ggatggagtg ggacagagaa attaacaatt acacaagctt
     1681 aatacactcc ttaattgaag aatcgcaaaa ccagcaagaa aagaatgaac aagaattatt
     1741 ggaattagat aaatgggcaa gtttgtggaa ttggtttaac ataacaaatt ggctgtggta
     1801 tataaaatta ttcataatga tagtaggagg cttggtaggt ttaagaatag tttttgctgt
     1861 actttctata gtgaatagag ttaggcaggg atattcacca ttatcgtttc agacccacct
     1921 cccaaccccg aggggacccg acaggcccga aggaatagaa gaagaaggtg gagagagaga
     1981 cagagacaga tccattcgat tagtgaacgg atctcgacgg tatcgccttt aaaagaaaag
     2041 gggggattgg ggggtacagt gcaggggaaa gaatagtaga cataatagca acagacatac
     2101 aaactaaaga actacaaaaa caaattacaa aaattcaaaa ttttcgggtt tattacaggg
     2161 acagcagaga tccagtttat cgatgaggcc ctttcgtctt cactcgaggt gcccgtcagt
     2221 gggcagagcg cacatcgccc acagtccccg agaagttggg gggaggggtc ggcaattgaa
     2281 ccggtgccta gagaaggtgg cgcggggtaa actgggaaag tgatgtcgtg tactggctcc
     2341 gcctttttcc cgagggtggg ggagaaccgt atataagtgc agtagtcgcc gtgaacgttc
     2401 tttttcgcaa cgggtttgcc gccagaacac aggtaagtgc cgtgtgtggt tcccgcgggc
     2461 ctggcctctt tacgggttat ggcccttgcg tgccttgaat tacttccacc tggctgcagt
     2521 acgtgattct tgatcccgag cttcgggttg gaagtgggtg ggagagttcg aggccttgcg
     2581 cttaaggagc cccttcgcct cgtgcttgag ttgaggcctg gcctgggcgc tggggccgcc
     2641 gcgtgcgaat ctggtggcac cttcgcgcct gtctcgctgc tttcgataag tctctagcca
     2701 tttaaaattt ttgatgacct gctgcgacgc tttttttctg gcaagatagt cttgtaaatg
     2761 cgggccaaga tctgcacact ggtatttcgg tttttggggc cgcgggcggc gacggggccc
     2821 gtgcgtccca gcgcacatgt tcggcgaggc ggggcctgcg agcgcggcca ccgagaatcg
     2881 gacgggggta gtctcaagct ggccggcctg ctctggtgcc tggcctcgcg ccgccgtgta
     2941 tcgccccgcc ctgggcggca aggctggccc ggtcggcacc agttgcgtga gcggaaagat
     3001 ggccgcttcc cggccctgct gcagggagct caaaatggag gacgcggcgc tcgggagagc
     3061 gggcgggtga gtcacccaca caaaggaaaa gggcctttcc gtcctcagcc gtcgcttcat
     3121 gtgactccac ggagtaccgg gcgccgtcca ggcacctcga ttagttctcg agcttttgga
     3181 gtacgtcgtc tttaggttgg ggggaggggt tttatgcgat ggagtttccc cacactgagt
     3241 gggtggagac tgaagttagg ccagcttggc acttgatgta attctccttg gaatttgccc
     3301 tttttgagtt tggatcttgg ttcattctca agcctcagac agtggttcaa agtttttttc
     3361 ttccatttca ggtgtcgtga ggatccgccg ccatgggtaa gcctatccct aaccctctcc
     3421 tcggtctcga ttctacgggg ggcggagggg gtgggcccgg gccgcgacga tgtttaaact
     3481 tcgaaacgcg tgaattcctc gagggcggcc gctctagagt cgacgggccg cggtaacaat
     3541 tgttaactaa cttaagctag caacggtttc cctctagcgg gatcaattcc gccccccccc
     3601 cctaacgtta ctggccgaag ccgcttggaa taaggccggt gtgcgtttgt ctatatgtta
     3661 ttttccacca tattgccgtc ttttggcaat gtgagggccc ggaaacctgg ccctgtcttc
     3721 ttgacgagca ttcctagggg tctttcccct ctcgccaaag gaatgcaagg tctgttgaat
     3781 gtcgtgaagg aagcagttcc tctggaagct tcttgaagac aaacaacgtc tgtagcgacc
     3841 ctttgcaggc agcggaaccc cccacctggc gacaggtgcc tctgcggcca aaagccacgt
     3901 gtataagata cacctgcaaa ggcggcacaa ccccagtgcc acgttgtgag ttggatagtt
     3961 gtggaaagag tcaaatggct ctcctcaagc gtattcaaca aggggctgaa ggatgcccag
     4021 aaggtacccc attgtatggg atctgatctg gggcctcggt gcacatgctt tacatgtgtt
     4081 tagtcgaggt taaaaaaacg tctaggcccc ccgaaccacg gggacgtggt tttcctttga
     4141 aaaacacgat aataccatga ccgagtacaa gcccacggtg cgcctcgcca cccgcgacga
     4201 cgtccccagg gccgtacgca ccctcgccgc cgcgttcgcc gactaccccg ccacgcgcca
     4261 caccgtcgat ccggaccgcc acatcgagcg ggtcaccgag ctgcaagaac tcttcctcac
     4321 gcgcgtcggg ctcgacatcg gcaaggtgtg ggtcgcggac gacggcgccg cggtggcggt
     4381 ctggaccacg ccggagagcg tcgaagcggg ggcggtgttc gccgagatcg gcccgcgcat
     4441 ggccgagttg agcggttccc ggctggccgc gcagcaacag atggaaggcc tcctggcgcc
     4501 gcaccggccc aaggagcccg cgtggttcct ggccaccgtc ggcgtctcgc ccgaccacca
     4561 gggcaagggt ctgggcagcg ccgtcgtgct ccccggagtg gaggcggccg agcgcgccgg
     4621 ggtgcccgcc ttcctggaga cctccgcgcc ccgcaacctc cccttctacg agcggctcgg
     4681 cttcaccgtc accgccgacg tcgaggtgcc cgaaggaccg cgcacctggt gcatgacccg
     4741 caagcccggt gcctgacccg ggcggggcgc gtctggaaca atcaacctct ggattacaaa
     4801 atttgtgaaa gattgactgg tattcttaac tatgttgctc cttttacgct atgtggatac
     4861 gctgctttaa tgcctttgta tcatgctatt gcttcccgta tggctttcat tttctcctcc
     4921 ttgtataaat cctggttgct gtctctttat gaggagttgt ggcccgttgt caggcaacgt
     4981 ggcgtggtgt gcactgtgtt tgctgacgca acccccactg gttggggcat tgccaccacc
     5041 tgtcagctcc tttccgggac tttcgctttc cccctcccta ttgccacggc ggaactcatc
     5101 gccgcctgcc ttgcccgctg ctggacaggg gctcggctgt tgggcactga caattccgtg
     5161 gtgttgtcgg ggaagctgac gtcctttcca tggctgctcg cctgtgttgc cacctggatt
     5221 ctgcgcggga cgtccttctg ctacgtccct tcggccctca atccagcgga ccttccttcc
     5281 cgcggcctgc tgccggctct gcggcctctt ccgcgtcttc gccttcgccc tcagacgagt
     5341 cggatctccc tttgggccgc ctccccgcct ggaattaatt ctgcagtcga gacctagaaa
     5401 aacatggagc aatcacaagt agcaatacag cagctaccaa tgctgattgt gcctggctag
     5461 aagcacaaga ggaggaggag gtgggttttt ccagtcacac ctcaggtacc tttaagacca
     5521 atgacttaca aggcagctgt agatcttagc cactttttaa aagaaaagag gggactggaa
     5581 gggctaattc actcccaacg aagacaagat atccttgatc tgtggatcta ccacacacaa
     5641 ggctacttcc ctgattagca gaactacaca ccagggccag gggtcagata tccactgacc
     5701 tttggatggt gctacaagct agtaccagtt gagccagata aggtagaaga ggccaataaa
     5761 ggagagaaca ccagcttgtt acaccctgtg agcctgcatg ggatggatga cccggagaga
     5821 gaagtgttag agtggaggtt tgacagccgc ctagcatttc atcacgtggc ccgagagctg
     5881 catccggagt acttcaagaa ctgctgatat cgagcttgct acaagggact ttccgctggg
     5941 gactttccag ggaggcgtgg cctgggcggg actggggagt ggcgagccct cagatcctgc
     6001 atataagcag ctgctttttg cctgtactgg gtctctctgg ttagaccaga tctgagcctg
     6061 ggagctctct ggctaactag ggaacccact gcttaagcct caataaagct tgccttgagt
     6121 gcttcaagta gtgtgtgccc gtctgttgtg tgactctggt aactagagat ccctcagacc
     6181 cttttagtca gtgtggaaaa tctctagcag tagtagttca tgtcatctta ttattcagta
     6241 tttataactt gcaaagaaat gaatatcaga gagtgagagg ccttgacatt gctagcgttt
     6301 taccgtcgac ctctagctag agcttggcgt aatcatggtc atagctgttt cctgtgtgaa
     6361 attgttatcc gctcacaatt ccacacaaca tacgagccgg aagcataaag tgtaaagcct
     6421 ggggtgccta atgagtgagc taactcacat taattgcgtt gcgctcactg cccgctttcc
     6481 agtcgggaaa cctgtcgtgc cagctgcatt aatgaatcgg ccaacgcgcg gggagaggcg
     6541 gtttgcgtat tgggcgctct tccgcttcct cgctcactga ctcgctgcgc tcggtcgttc
     6601 ggctgcggcg agcggtatca gctcactcaa aggcggtaat acggttatcc acagaatcag
     6661 gggataacgc aggaaagaac atgtgagcaa aaggccagca aaaggccagg aaccgtaaaa
     6721 aggccgcgtt gctggcgttt ttccataggc tccgcccccc tgacgagcat cacaaaaatc
     6781 gacgctcaag tcagaggtgg cgaaacccga caggactata aagataccag gcgtttcccc
     6841 ctggaagctc cctcgtgcgc tctcctgttc cgaccctgcc gcttaccgga tacctgtccg
     6901 cctttctccc ttcgggaagc gtggcgcttt ctcatagctc acgctgtagg tatctcagtt
     6961 cggtgtaggt cgttcgctcc aagctgggct gtgtgcacga accccccgtt cagcccgacc
     7021 gctgcgcctt atccggtaac tatcgtcttg agtccaaccc ggtaagacac gacttatcgc
     7081 cactggcagc agccactggt aacaggatta gcagagcgag gtatgtaggc ggtgctacag
     7141 agttcttgaa gtggtggcct aactacggct acactagaag aacagtattt ggtatctgcg
     7201 ctctgctgaa gccagttacc ttcggaaaaa gagttggtag ctcttgatcc ggcaaacaaa
     7261 ccaccgctgg tagcggtttt tttgtttgca agcagcagat tacgcgcaga aaaaaaggat
     7321 ctcaagaaga tcctttgatc ttttctacgg ggtctgacgc tcagtggaac gaaaactcac
     7381 gttaagggat tttggtcatg agattatcaa aaaggatctt cacctagatc cttttaaatt
     7441 aaaaatgaag ttttaaatca atctaaagta tatatgagta aacttggtct gacagttacc
     7501 aatgcttaat cagtgaggca cctatctcag cgatctgtct atttcgttca tccatagttg
     7561 cctgactccc cgtcgtgtag ataactacga tacgggaggg cttaccatct ggccccagtg
     7621 ctgcaatgat accgcgagac ccacgctcac cggctccaga tttatcagca ataaaccagc
     7681 cagccggaag ggccgagcgc agaagtggtc ctgcaacttt atccgcctcc atccagtcta
     7741 ttaattgttg ccgggaagct agagtaagta gttcgccagt taatagtttg cgcaacgttg
     7801 ttgccattgc tacaggcatc gtggtgtcac gctcgtcgtt tggtatggct tcattcagct
     7861 ccggttccca acgatcaagg cgagttacat gatcccccat gttgtgcaaa aaagcggtta
     7921 gctccttcgg tcctccgatc gttgtcagaa gtaagttggc cgcagtgtta tcactcatgg
     7981 ttatggcagc actgcataat tctcttactg tcatgccatc cgtaagatgc ttttctgtga
     8041 ctggtgagta ctcaaccaag tcattctgag aatagtgtat gcggcgaccg agttgctctt
     8101 gcccggcgtc aatacgggat aataccgcgc cacatagcag aactttaaaa gtgctcatca
     8161 ttggaaaacg ttcttcgggg cgaaaactct caaggatctt accgctgttg agatccagtt
     8221 cgatgtaacc cactcgtgca cccaactgat cttcagcatc ttttactttc accagcgttt
     8281 ctgggtgagc aaaaacagga aggcaaaatg ccgcaaaaaa gggaataagg gcgacacgga
     8341 aatgttgaat actcatactc ttcctttttc aatattattg aagcatttat cagggttatt
     8401 gtctcatgag cggatacata tttgaatgta tttagaaaaa taaacaaata ggggttccgc
     8461 gcacatttcc ccgaaaagtg ccacctgacg tcgacggatc gggagatcaa cttgtttatt
     8521 gcagcttata atggttacaa ataaagcaat agcatcacaa atttcacaaa taaagcattt
     8581 ttttcactgc attctagttg tggtttgtcc aaactcatca atgtatctta tcatgtctgg
     8641 atcaactgga taactcaagc taaccaaaat catcccaaac ttcccacccc ataccctatt
     8701 accactgcca attacctagt ggtttcattt actctaaacc tgtgattcct ctgaattatt
     8761 ttcattttaa agaaattgta tttgttaaat atgtactaca aacttagtag tttttaaaga
     8821 aattgtattt gttaaatatg tactacaaac ttagtagt
//
