>Addgene plasmid #120247 | pLV-EF1a-V5-LIC | addgene full sequence | sequence record 232789 | Addgene NGS Result
TCGGGTTTATTACAGGGACAGCAGAGATCCAGTTTATCGATGAGGCCCTTTCGTCTTCACTCGAGGTGCC
CGTCAGTGGGCAGAGCGCACATCGCCCACAGTCCCCGAGAAGTTGGGGGGAGGGGTCGGCAATTGAACCG
GTGCCTAGAGAAGGTGGCGCGGGGTAAACTGGGAAAGTGATGTCGTGTACTGGCTCCGCCTTTTTCCCGA
GGGTGGGGGAGAACCGTATATAAGTGCAGTAGTCGCCGTGAACGTTCTTTTTCGCAACGGGTTTGCCGCC
AGAACACAGGTAAGTGCCGTGTGTGGTTCCCGCGGGCCTGGCCTCTTTACGGGTTATGGCCCTTGCGTGC
CTTGAATTACTTCCACCTGGCTGCAGTACGTGATTCTTGATCCCGAGCTTCGGGTTGGAAGTGGGTGGGA
GAGTTCGAGGCCTTGCGCTTAAGGAGCCCCTTCGCCTCGTGCTTGAGTTGAGGCCTGGCCTGGGCGCTGG
GGCCGCCGCGTGCGAATCTGGTGGCACCTTCGCGCCTGTCTCGCTGCTTTCGATAAGTCTCTAGCCATTT
AAAATTTTTGATGACCTGCTGCGACGCTTTTTTTCTGGCAAGATAGTCTTGTAAATGCGGGCCAAGATCT
GCACACTGGTATTTCGGTTTTTGGGGCCGCGGGCGGCGACGGGGCCCGTGCGTCCCAGCGCACATGTTCG
GCGAGGCGGGGCCTGCGAGCGCGGCCACCGAGAATCGGACGGGGGTAGTCTCAAGCTGGCCGGCCTGCTC
TGGTGCCTGGCCTCGCGCCGCCGTGTATCGCCCCGCCCTGGGCGGCAAGGCTGGCCCGGTCGGCACCAGT
TGCGTGAGCGGAAAGATGGCCGCTTCCCGGCCCTGCTGCAGGGAGCTCAAAATGGAGGACGCGGCGCTCG
GGAGAGCGGGCGGGTGAGTCACCCACACAAAGGAAAAGGGCCTTTCCGTCCTCAGCCGTCGCTTCATGTG
ACTCCACGGAGTACCGGGCGCCGTCCAGGCACCTCGATTAGTTCTCGAGCTTTTGGAGTACGTCGTCTTT
AGGTTGGGGGGAGGGGTTTTATGCGATGGAGTTTCCCCACACTGAGTGGGTGGAGACTGAAGTTAGGCCA
GCTTGGCACTTGATGTAATTCTCCTTGGAATTTGCCCTTTTTGAGTTTGGATCTTGGTTCATTCTCAAGC
CTCAGACAGTGGTTCAAAGTTTTTTTCTTCCATTTCAGGTGTCGTGAGGATCCGCCGCCATGGGTAAGCC
TATCCCTAACCCTCTCCTCGGTCTCGATTCTACGGGGGGCGGAGGGGGTGGGCCCGGGCCGCGACGATGT
TTAAACTTCGAAACGCGTGAATTCCTCGAGGGCGGCCGCTCTAGAGTCGACGGGCCGCGGTAACAATTGT
TAACTAACTTAAGCTAGCAACGGTTTCCCTCTAGCGGGATCAATTCCGCCCCCCCCCCCTAACGTTACTG
GCCGAAGCCGCTTGGAATAAGGCCGGTGTGCGTTTGTCTATATGTTATTTTCCACCATATTGCCGTCTTT
TGGCAATGTGAGGGCCCGGAAACCTGGCCCTGTCTTCTTGACGAGCATTCCTAGGGGTCTTTCCCCTCTC
GCCAAAGGAATGCAAGGTCTGTTGAATGTCGTGAAGGAAGCAGTTCCTCTGGAAGCTTCTTGAAGACAAA
CAACGTCTGTAGCGACCCTTTGCAGGCAGCGGAACCCCCCACCTGGCGACAGGTGCCTCTGCGGCCAAAA
GCCACGTGTATAAGATACACCTGCAAAGGCGGCACAACCCCAGTGCCACGTTGTGAGTTGGATAGTTGTG
GAAAGAGTCAAATGGCTCTCCTCAAGCGTATTCAACAAGGGGCTGAAGGATGCCCAGAAGGTACCCCATT
GTATGGGATCTGATCTGGGGCCTCGGTGCACATGCTTTACATGTGTTTAGTCGAGGTTAAAAAAACGTCT
AGGCCCCCCGAACCACGGGGACGTGGTTTTCCTTTGAAAAACACGATAATACCATGACCGAGTACAAGCC
CACGGTGCGCCTCGCCACCCGCGACGACGTCCCCAGGGCCGTACGCACCCTCGCCGCCGCGTTCGCCGAC
TACCCCGCCACGCGCCACACCGTCGATCCGGACCGCCACATCGAGCGGGTCACCGAGCTGCAAGAACTCT
TCCTCACGCGCGTCGGGCTCGACATCGGCAAGGTGTGGGTCGCGGACGACGGCGCCGCGGTGGCGGTCTG
GACCACGCCGGAGAGCGTCGAAGCGGGGGCGGTGTTCGCCGAGATCGGCCCGCGCATGGCCGAGTTGAGC
GGTTCCCGGCTGGCCGCGCAGCAACAGATGGAAGGCCTCCTGGCGCCGCACCGGCCCAAGGAGCCCGCGT
GGTTCCTGGCCACCGTCGGCGTCTCGCCCGACCACCAGGGCAAGGGTCTGGGCAGCGCCGTCGTGCTCCC
CGGAGTGGAGGCGGCCGAGCGCGCCGGGGTGCCCGCCTTCCTGGAGACCTCCGCGCCCCGCAACCTCCCC
TTCTACGAGCGGCTCGGCTTCACCGTCACCGCCGACGTCGAGGTGCCCGAAGGACCGCGCACCTGGTGCA
TGACCCGCAAGCCCGGTGCCTGACCCGGGCGGGGCGCGTCTGGAACAATCAACCTCTGGATTACAAAATT
TGTGAAAGATTGACTGGTATTCTTAACTATGTTGCTCCTTTTACGCTATGTGGATACGCTGCTTTAATGC
CTTTGTATCATGCTATTGCTTCCCGTATGGCTTTCATTTTCTCCTCCTTGTATAAATCCTGGTTGCTGTC
TCTTTATGAGGAGTTGTGGCCCGTTGTCAGGCAACGTGGCGTGGTGTGCACTGTGTTTGCTGACGCAACC
CCCACTGGTTGGGGCATTGCCACCACCTGTCAGCTCCTTTCCGGGACTTTCGCTTTCCCCCTCCCTATTG
CCACGGCGGAACTCATCGCCGCCTGCCTTGCCCGCTGCTGGACAGGGGCTCGGCTGTTGGGCACTGACAA
TTCCGTGGTGTTGTCGGGGAAGCTGACGTCCTTTCCATGGCTGCTCGCCTGTGTTGCCACCTGGATTCTG
CGCGGGACGTCCTTCTGCTACGTCCCTTCGGCCCTCAATCCAGCGGACCTTCCTTCCCGCGGCCTGCTGC
CGGCTCTGCGGCCTCTTCCGCGTCTTCGCCTTCGCCCTCAGACGAGTCGGATCTCCCTTTGGGCCGCCTC
CCCGCCTGGAATTAATTCTGCAGTCGAGACCTAGAAAAACATGGAGCAATCACAAGTAGCAATACAGCAG
CTACCAATGCTGATTGTGCCTGGCTAGAAGCACAAGAGGAGGAGGAGGTGGGTTTTCCAGTCACACCTCA
GGTACCTTTAAGACCAATGACTTACAAGGCAGCTGTAGATCTTAGCCACTTTTTAAAAGAAAAGAGGGGA
CTGGAAGGGCTAATTCACTCCCAACGAAGACAAGATATCCTTGATCTGTGGATCTACCACACACAAGGCT
ACTTCCCTGATTAGCAGAACTACACACCAGGGCCAGGGGTCAGATATCCACTGACCTTTGGATGGTGCTA
CAAGCTAGTACCAGTTGAGCCAGATAAGGTAGAAGAGGCCAATAAAGGAGAGAACACCAGCTTGTTACAC
CCTGTGAGCCTGCATGGGATGGATGACCCGGAGAGAGAAGTGTTAGAGTGGAGGTTTGACAGCCGCCTAG
CATTTCATCACGTGGCCCGAGAGCTGCATCCGGAGTACTTCAAGAACTGCTGATATCGAGCTTGCTACAA
GGGACTTTCCGCTGGGGACTTTCCAGGGAGGCGTGGCCTGGGCGGGACTGGGGAGTGGCGAGCCCTCAGA
TCCTGCATATAAGCAGCTGCTTTTTGCCTGTACTGGGTCTCTCTGGTTAGACCAGATCTGAGCCTGGGAG
CTCTCTGGCTAACTAGGGAACCCACTGCTTAAGCCTCAATAAAGCTTGCCTTGAGTGCTTCAAGTAGTGT
GTGCCCGTCTGTTGTGTGACTCTGGTAACTAGAGATCCCTCAGACCCTTTTAGTCAGTGTGGAAAATCTC
TAGCAGTAGTAGTTCATGTCATCTTATTATTCAGTATTTATAACTTGCAAAGAAATGAATATCAGAGAGT
GAGAGGCCTTGACATTGCTAGCGTTTACCGTCGACCTCTAGCTAGAGCTTGGCGTAATCATGGTCATAGC
TGTTTCCTGTGTGAAATTGTTATCCGCTCACAATTCCACACAACATACGAGCCGGAAGCATAAAGTGTAA
AGCCTGGGGTGCCTAATGAGTGAGCTAACTCACATTAATTGCGTTGCGCTCACTGCCCGCTTTCCAGTCG
GGAAACCTGTCGTGCCAGCTGCATTAATGAATCGGCCAACGCGCGGGGAGAGGCGGTTTGCGTATTGGGC
GCTCTTCCGCTTCCTCGCTCACTGACTCGCTGCGCTCGGTCGTTCGGCTGCGGCGAGCGGTATCAGCTCA
CTCAAAGGCGGTAATACGGTTATCCACAGAATCAGGGGATAACGCAGGAAAGAACATGTGAGCAAAAGGC
CAGCAAAAGGCCAGGAACCGTAAAAAGGCCGCGTTGCTGGCGTTTTTCCATAGGCTCCGCCCCCCTGACG
AGCATCACAAAAATCGACGCTCAAGTCAGAGGTGGCGAAACCCGACAGGACTATAAAGATACCAGGCGTT
TCCCCCTGGAAGCTCCCTCGTGCGCTCTCCTGTTCCGACCCTGCCGCTTACCGGATACCTGTCCGCCTTT
CTCCCTTCGGGAAGCGTGGCGCTTTCTCATAGCTCACGCTGTAGGTATCTCAGTTCGGTGTAGGTCGTTC
GCTCCAAGCTGGGCTGTGTGCACGAACCCCCCGTTCAGCCCGACCGCTGCGCCTTATCCGGTAACTATCG
TCTTGAGTCCAACCCGGTAAGACACGACTTATCGCCACTGGCAGCAGCCACTGGTAACAGGATTAGCAGA
GCGAGGTATGTAGGCGGTGCTACAGAGTTCTTGAAGTGGTGGCCTAACTACGGCTACACTAGAAGAACAG
TATTTGGTATCTGCGCTCTGCTGAAGCCAGTTACCTTCGGAAAAAGAGTTGGTAGCTCTTGATCCGGCAA
ACAAACCACCGCTGGTAGCGGTGGTTTTTTTGTTTGCAAGCAGCAGATTACGCGCAGAAAAAAAGGATCT
CAAGAAGATCCTTTGATCTTTTCTACGGGGTCTGACGCTCAGTGGAACGAAAACTCACGTTAAGGGATTT
TGGTCATGAGATTATCAAAAAGGATCTTCACCTAGATCCTTTTAAATTAAAAATGAAGTTTTAAATCAAT
CTAAAGTATATATGAGTAAACTTGGTCTGACAGTTACCAATGCTTAATCAGTGAGGCACCTATCTCAGCG
ATCTGTCTATTTCGTTCATCCATAGTTGCCTGACTCCCCGTCGTGTAGATAACTACGATACGGGAGGGCT
TACCATCTGGCCCCAGTGCTGCAATGATACCGCGAGACCCACGCTCACCGGCTCCAGATTTATCAGCAAT
AAACCAGCCAGCCGGAAGGGCCGAGCGCAGAAGTGGTCCTGCAACTTTATCCGCCTCCATCCAGTCTATT
AATTGTTGCCGGGAAGCTAGAGTAAGTAGTTCGCCAGTTAATAGTTTGCGCAACGTTGTTGCCATTGCTA
CAGGCATCGTGGTGTCACGCTCGTCGTTTGGTATGGCTTCATTCAGCTCCGGTTCCCAACGATCAAGGCG
AGTTACATGATCCCCCATGTTGTGCAAAAAAGCGGTTAGCTCCTTCGGTCCTCCGATCGTTGTCAGAAGT
AAGTTGGCCGCAGTGTTATCACTCATGGTTATGGCAGCACTGCATAATTCTCTTACTGTCATGCCATCCG
TAAGATGCTTTTCTGTGACTGGTGAGTACTCAACCAAGTCATTCTGAGAATAGTGTATGCGGCGACCGAG
TTGCTCTTGCCCGGCGTCAATACGGGATAATACCGCGCCACATAGCAGAACTTTAAAAGTGCTCATCATT
GGAAAACGTTCTTCGGGGCGAAAACTCTCAAGGATCTTACCGCTGTTGAGATCCAGTTCGATGTAACCCA
CTCGTGCACCCAACTGATCTTCAGCATCTTTTACTTTCACCAGCGTTTCTGGGTGAGCAAAAACAGGAAG
GCAAAATGCCGCAAAAAAGGGAATAAGGGCGACACGGAAATGTTGAATACTCATACTCTTCCTTTTTCAA
TATTATTGAAGCATTTATCAGGGTTATTGTCTCATGAGCGGATACATATTTGAATGTATTTAGAAAAATA
AACAAATAGGGGTTCCGCGCACATTTCCCCGAAAAGTGCCACCTGACGTCGACGGATCGGGAGATCAACT
TGTTTATTGCAGCTTATAATGGTTACAAATAAAGCAATAGCATCACAAATTTCACAAATAAAGCATTTTT
TTCACTGCATTCTAGTTGTGGTTTGTCCAAACTCATCAATGTATCTTATCATGTCTGGATCAACTGGATA
ACTCAAGCTAACCAAAATCATCCCAAACTTCCCACCCCATACCCTATTACCACTGCCAATTACCTGTGGT
TTCATTTACTCTAAACCTGTGATTCCTCTGAATTATTTTCATTTTAAAGAAATTGTATTTGTTAAATATG
TACTACAAACTTAGTAGTTGGAAGGGCTAATTCACTCCCAAAGAAGACAAGATATCCTTGATCTGTGGAT
CTACCACACACAAGGCTACTTCCCTGATTAGCAGAACTACACACCAGGGCCAGGGGTCAGATATCCACTG
ACCTTTGGATGGTGCTACAAGCTAGTACCAGTTGAGCCAGATAAGGTAGAAGAGGCCAATAAAGGAGAGA
ACACCAGCTTGTTACACCCTGTGAGCCTGCATGGGATGGATGACCCGGAGAGAGAAGTGTTAGAGTGGAG
GTTTGACAGCCGCCTAGCATTTCATCACGTGGCCCGAGAGCTGCATCCGGAGTACTTCAAGAACTGCTGA
TATCGAGCTTGCTACAAGGGACTTTCCGCTGGGGACTTTCCAGGGAGGCGTGGCCTGGGCGGGACTGGGG
AGTGGCGAGCCCTCAGATCCTGCATATAAGCAGCTGCTTTTTGCCTGTACTGGGTCTCTCTGGTTAGACC
AGATCTGAGCCTGGGAGCTCTCTGGCTAACTAGGGAACCCACTGCTTAAGCCTCAATAAAGCTTGCCTTG
AGTGCTTCAAGTAGTGTGTGCCCGTCTGTTGTGTGACTCTGGTAACTAGAGATCCCTCAGACCCTTTTAG
TCAGTGTGGAAAATCTCTAGCAGTGGCGCCCGAACAGGGACTTGAAAGCGAAAGGGAAACCAGAGGAGCT
CTCTCGACGCAGGACTCGGCTTGCTGAAGCGCGCACGGCAAGAGGCGAGGGGCGGCGACTGGTGAGTACG
CCAAAAATTTTGACTAGCGGAGGCTAGAAGGAGAGAGATGGGTGCGAGAGCGTCAGTATTAAGCGGGGGA
GAATTAGATCGCGATGGGAAAAAATTCGGTTAAGGCCAGGGGGAAAGAAAAAATATAAATTAAAACATAT
AGTATGGGCAAGCAGGGAGCTAGAACGATTCGCAGTTAATCCTGGCCTGTTAGAAACATCAGAAGGCTGT
AGACAAATACTGGGACAGCTACAACCATCCCTTCAGACAGGATCAGAAGAACTTAGATCATTATATAATA
CAGTAGCAACCCTCTATTGTGTGCATCAAAGGATAGAGATAAAAGACACCAAGGAAGCTTTAGACAAGAT
AGAGGAAGAGCAAAACAAAAGTAAGACCACCGCACAGCAAGCGGCCGGCCGCTGATCTTCAGACCTGGAG
GAGGAGATATGAGGGACAATTGGAGAAGTGAATTATATAAATATAAAGTAGTAAAAATTGAACCATTAGG
AGTAGCACCCACCAAGGCAAAGAGAAGAGTGGTGCAGAGAGAAAAAAGAGCAGTGGGAATAGGAGCTTTG
TTCCTTGGGTTCTTGGGAGCAGCAGGAAGCACTATGGGCGCAGCGTCAATGACGCTGACGGTACAGGCCA
GACAATTATTGTCTGGTATAGTGCAGCAGCAGAACAATTTGCTGAGGGCTATTGAGGCGCAACAGCATCT
GTTGCAACTCACAGTCTGGGGCATCAAGCAGCTCCAGGCAAGAATCCTGGCTGTGGAAAGATACCTAAAG
GATCAACAGCTCCTGGGGATTTGGGGTTGCTCTGGAAAACTCATTTGCACCACTGCTGTGCCTTGGAATG
CTAGTTGGAGTAATAAATCTCTGGAACAGATTTGGAATCACACGACCTGGATGGAGTGGGACAGAGAAAT
TAACAATTACACAAGCTTAATACACTCCTTAATTGAAGAATCGCAAAACCAGCAAGAAAAGAATGAACAA
GAATTATTGGAATTAGATAAATGGGCAAGTTTGTGGAATTGGTTTAACATAACAAATTGGCTGTGGTATA
TAAAATTATTCATAATGATAGTAGGAGGCTTGGTAGGTTTAAGAATAGTTTTTGCTGTACTTTCTATAGT
GAATAGAGTTAGGCAGGGATATTCACCATTATCGTTTCAGACCCACCTCCCAACCCCGAGGGGACCCGAC
AGGCCCGAAGGAATAGAAGAAGAAGGTGGAGAGAGAGACAGAGACAGATCCATTCGATTAGTGAACGGAT
CTCGACGGTATCGCCTTTAAAAGAAAAGGGGGGATTGGGGGGTACAGTGCAGGGGAAAGAATAGTAGACA
TAATAGCAACAGACATACAAACTAAAGAATTACAAAAACAAATTACAAAAATTCAAAATTT
Features (pLannotate 1.2.2; 23 found; start..end, strand, type, name):
     78..289     +  promoter       EF-1α core promoter: core promoter for human elongation factor EF-1α
    290..1228    +  intron         EF-1α intron A: intron upstream of the start codon of human EF-1α
   1253..1294    +  CDS            V5 tag: epitope tag from simian virus 5
   1450..2011    +  misc_feature   IRES: internal ribosome entry site (IRES) of the encephalomyocarditis virus (EMCV)
   2014..2613    +  CDS            PuroR: puromycin N-acetyltransferase; pac from Streptomyces alboniger; confers resistance to puromycin
   2637..3225    +  misc_feature   WPRE: woodchuck hepatitis virus posttranscriptional regulatory element
   3242..3760    +  CDS            nef (fragment): NEF_HV1BR - Experimental evidence at protein level: Swiss-Prot protein existence level 1. Extracellular Nef protein targets CD4(+) T-lymphocytes for apoptosis by interacting with CXCR4 surface receptors (PubMed:14990729). From Human immunodeficiency virus type 1 group M subtype B (isolate BRU/LAI) (HIV-1).
   3808..4065    +  LTR            5' LTR (truncated): truncated 5' long terminal repeat (LTR) from HIV-1
   4217..4233    -  protein_bind   lac operator: The lac repressor binds to the lac operator to inhibit transcription in E. coli. This inhibition can be relieved by adding lactose or isopropyl-β-D-thiogalactopyranoside (IPTG). lac repressor encoded by lacI
   4241..4271    -  promoter       lac promoter: promoter for the E. coli lac operon
   4286..4307    -  protein_bind   CAP binding site: CAP binding activates transcription in the presence of cAMP. E. coli catabolite activator protein
   4320..4412    -  CDS            lacI (fragment): lac repressor; lacI; The lac repressor binds to the lac operator to inhibit transcription in E. coli. This inhibition can be relieved by adding lactose or isopropyl-β-D-thiogalactopyranoside (IPTG).
   4595..5183    -  rep_origin     ori: high-copy-number ColE1/pMB1/pBR322/pUC origin of replication
   5354..6214    -  CDS            AmpR: β-lactamase; bla; confers resistance to ampicillin, carbenicillin, and related antibiotics
   6215..6319    -  promoter       AmpR promoter: bla
   6367..6501    +  polyA_signal   SV40 poly(A) signal: SV40 polyadenylation signal
   6668..6997    +  CDS            nef (fragment): NEF_HV1BR - Experimental evidence at protein level: Swiss-Prot protein existence level 1. Extracellular Nef protein targets CD4(+) T-lymphocytes for apoptosis by interacting with CXCR4 surface receptors (PubMed:14990729). From Human immunodeficiency virus type 1 group M subtype B (isolate BRU/LAI) (HIV-1).
   7045..7302    +  LTR            5' LTR (truncated): truncated 5' long terminal repeat (LTR) from HIV-1
   7349..7474    +  misc_feature   HIV-1 Ψ: packaging signal of human immunodeficiency virus type 1
   7458..7796    +  CDS            HIV-1 gag (fragment): gag protein from human immunodeficiency virus 1; gag
   7971..8204    +  misc_feature   RRE: The Rev response element (RRE) of HIV-1 allows for Rev-dependent mRNA export from the nucleus to the cytoplasm.
   8581..8681    +  CDS            Rev (fragment): human immunodeficiency virus 1 (HIV-1) Rev protein; rev; enhances nuclear export of unspliced and incompletely spliced viral mRNAs
   8696..8811    +  misc_feature   cPPT/CTS: central polypurine tract and central termination sequence of HIV-1 (lacking the first T)
