[The description below was written by a language model from this plasmid's Addgene catalogue record, the feature table of its GenBank file and pLannotate feature annotations shown in this document.]
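Description:
pLV-EF1a-V5-LIC is an empty HIV-1-based lentiviral expression backbone, derived from pLV-EF1a-IRES-Puro, designed for inserting open reading frames by ligation-independent cloning (LIC) so that they carry an N-terminal V5 epitope tag. In bacteria it is maintained through a high-copy ColE1/pUC-type origin and an ampicillin resistance gene (bla) with its own promoter. Remnants of the lac promoter/operator region and an SV40 polyadenylation signal lie in the plasmid backbone outside the viral unit.

The transfer cassette is flanked by two HIV-1 LTRs. The depositor's map annotates both as full-length, 634 bp LTRs, which suggests a non-self-inactivating design, although the automated annotation of the sequencing result recognises only truncated LTR segments with adjacent nef fragments. Downstream of the first LTR are the Ψ packaging signal, the Rev response element for Rev-dependent nuclear export of the genomic RNA, and the cPPT/CTS, which aids nuclear import of the reverse-transcribed genome. Expression is driven by the human EF-1α core promoter with its intron A, followed by a Kozak sequence and the V5 tag. The LIC site follows the tag and, per the depositor, is opened with SrfI before T4 polymerase treatment. An EMCV IRES then links the cloned gene to puromycin N-acetyltransferase on a single bicistronic transcript, so puromycin selection enriches for transduced mammalian cells expressing the tagged protein. A WPRE precedes the second LTR to enhance transcript stability and expression.

The two sequence records differ slightly in length (8,858 versus 8,811 nt) and in their start coordinates, but they describe the same architecture. The associated publication concerns identifying nuclear envelope transmembrane proteins, which is consistent with using the vector to express V5-tagged candidate proteins.
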