Addgene plasmid #120247: pLV-EF1a-V5-LIC
Purpose: (Empty Backbone) For LIC cloning with N-terminal V5 tag
Depositing lab: Larry Gerace. Depositing organization: Scripps California (The Scripps Research Institute). Publication: Identification of new transmembrane proteins concentrated at the nuclear envelope using organellar proteomics of mesenchymal cells. Cheng LC, Baboo S, Lindsay C, Brusman L, Martinez-Bartolome S, Tapia O, Zhang X, Yates JR 3rd, Gerace L. Nucleus. 2019 Dec;10(1):126-143. doi: 10.1080/19491034.2019.1618175. PubMed 31142202.
Backbone
  Vector backbone: pLV-EF1a-IRES-Puro
  Vector type: Lentiviral
  Selectable markers: Puromycin
  Tag / fusion protein: V5 (N terminal on backbone)
Growth in bacteria
  Bacterial resistance: Ampicillin, 100 μg/mL
  Growth temperature: 30°C
  Growth strain: NEB Stable
  Copy number: High Copy
Gene/Insert
  Gene/Insert name: None
  Tag / fusion protein: V5 (N terminal on backbone)
Terms and licenses: Academic/Nonprofit Terms; Industry Terms: Not Available to Industry
Depositor comments: For LIC cloning: cut with SrfI before T4 polymerase treatment
How to cite: pLV-EF1a-V5-LIC was a gift from Larry Gerace (Addgene plasmid # 120247 ; http://n2t.net/addgene:120247 ; RRID:Addgene_120247)
