>Addgene plasmid #120247 | pLV-EF1a-V5-LIC | depositor partial sequence | sequence record 227936 | LIC site
AGGGGGTGGGCCCGGGCCGCGACGAT
